Addgene plasmid #241371: pBabe-Tre-Rac1-P29S (FLARE)
Purpose: Dox-inducible expression of Rac1-P29S FLARE sensor
Depositing lab: Gaudenz Danuser. Depositing organization: University of Texas Southwestern Medical Center. Publication: Morphological control of merlin-Rac antagonism in proliferation-promoting signaling. Weiss BG, Keth JM, Bhatt K, Doyal M, Hahn KM, Noh J, Isogai T, Danuser G. Sci Signal. 2025 May 20;18(887):eadk0922. doi: 10.1126/scisignal.adk0922. Epub 2025 May 20. PubMed 40392939.
Backbone
  Vector backbone: pBabe
  Vector type: Lentiviral
Growth in bacteria
  Bacterial resistance: Ampicillin, 100 μg/mL
  Growth temperature: 37°C
  Growth strain: NEB Stable
  Copy number: High Copy
Gene/Insert
  Gene/Insert name: Pak1, Rac1 (alt names: FLARE; YPet-Pak1-T2A-P2A-mCerulean3-Rac1)
  Species: H. sapiens (human)
  Mutation: P29S in Rac1
  Entrez Gene: PAK1 (a.k.a. IDDMSSD, PAKalpha, alpha-PAK, p65-PAK); RAC1 (a.k.a. MIG5, MRD48, Rac-1, TC-25, p21-Rac1)
  Promoter: TRE
  Tag / fusion protein: YPet (N terminal to Pak1); mCerulean3 (N terminal to Rac1)
  Cloning method: Gibson Cloning
Terms and licenses: Academic/Nonprofit Terms; Industry Terms: Not Available to Industry
How to cite: pBabe-Tre-Rac1-P29S (FLARE) was a gift from Gaudenz Danuser (Addgene plasmid # 241371 ; http://n2t.net/addgene:241371 ; RRID:Addgene_241371)
