[The description below was written by a language model from this plasmid's Addgene catalogue record and pLannotate feature annotations shown in this document.]
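Description:
pBabe-Tre-Rac1-P29S (FLARE) is a 9.7 kb retroviral transfer plasmid for doxycycline-inducible expression of a two-chain FRET biosensor reporting the activity of the Rac1 P29S mutant. The catalogue lists the vector type as lentiviral. However, the annotated viral elements are gammaretroviral, as expected for a pBabe backbone: a Moloney murine leukemia virus 5' LTR, an MESV-type Ψ packaging signal, a truncated gag region, and fragments of a self-inactivating (ΔU3) 3' LTR. In bacteria the plasmid replicates from a high-copy ColE1/pUC origin and is selected with ampicillin through the bla gene.

The sensor cassette is driven by a TRE promoter, made up of seven tetO repeats fused to a minimal CMV promoter. It encodes YPet fused N-terminally to a fragment of human PAK1, then tandem T2A and P2A self-cleaving peptides according to the catalogue name, then mCerulean3 fused N-terminally to human Rac1 carrying P29S. The 2A sequences allow both chains to be produced as separate proteins from one transcript. When Rac1 is active, the PAK1 fragment binds it, bringing the cyan donor and yellow acceptor close enough for FRET.

Downstream, a human PGK promoter drives a puromycin resistance gene followed by rtTA3. This arrangement supplies both mammalian selection and the doxycycline-responsive transactivator on a single vector. The automated annotation also reports a mouse PGK promoter, a short vimentin-like fragment, an attB2 site, WPRE fragments and small lacI/lac operator matches. The record does not explain these, and they may be cloning remnants. The construct is intended for making stable cell lines for live imaging of Rac1-P29S signaling.
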