Features (pLannotate 1.2.2; 27 found; start..end, strand, type, name):
      1..589     +  rep_origin     ori: high-copy-number ColE1/pMB1/pBR322/pUC origin of replication
    772..824     +  CDS            lacI (fragment): lac repressor; lacI; The lac repressor binds to the lac operator to inhibit transcription in E. coli. This inhibition can be relieved by adding lactose or isopropyl-β-D-thiogalactopyranoside (IPTG).
    890..1055    -  LTR            3' LTR (ΔU3) (fragment): self-inactivating 3' long terminal repeat (LTR) from Moloney murine leukemia virus
   1067..1170    -  LTR            3' LTR (ΔU3) (fragment): self-inactivating 3' long terminal repeat (LTR) from Moloney murine leukemia virus
   1216..1250    -  misc_feature   WPRE (fragment): woodchuck hepatitis virus posttranscriptional regulatory element
   1268..1302    -  misc_feature   WPRE (fragment): woodchuck hepatitis virus posttranscriptional regulatory element
   1339..1449    -  CDS            VP48: 3 tandem repeats of the minimal activation domain of herpes simplex virus VP16 (Cheng et al., 2013)
   1379..2076    -  CDS            rtTA3 (fragment): reverse tetracycline transactivator 3 activates expression from Tet-responsive promoters in the presence of doxycycline
   2131..2727    -  CDS            PuroR (fragment): puromycin N-acetyltransferase; pac from Streptomyces; confers resistance to puromycin
   2737..3247    -  promoter       hPGK promoter: human phosphoglycerate kinase 1 promoter
   3257..3275    -  CDS            9xHis (fragment): 9xHis affinity tag
   3292..3316    +  protein_bind   attB2: mutant version of attB; recombination site for the Gateway® BP reaction BP Clonase™
   3321..3626    -  CDS            VIM (fragment): VIME_BOVIN - Experimental evidence at protein level: Swiss-Prot protein existence level 1. Involved with LARP6 in the stabilization of type I collagen mRNAs for CO1A1 and CO1A2. From Bos taurus (Bovine).
   3662..4161    -  promoter       PGK promoter: mouse phosphoglycerate kinase 1 promoter
   4194..4210    -  protein_bind   lac operator: The lac repressor binds to the lac operator to inhibit transcription in E. coli. This inhibition can be relieved by adding lactose or isopropyl-β-D-thiogalactopyranoside (IPTG). lac repressor encoded by lacI
   4226..4802    -  CDS            Rac1 (fragment): human Rac family small GTPase 1
   4830..5543    -  CDS            mCerulean3: mCerulean3 is a basic (constitutively fluorescent) cyan fluorescent protein published in 2011, derived from Aequorea victoria. It is reported to be a somewhat slowly-maturing monomer with very low acid sensitivity.
   5685..5939    -  CDS            PAK1 (fragment): PAK1_HUMAN - Experimental evidence at protein level: Swiss-Prot protein existence level 1. Protein kinase involved in intracellular signaling pathways downstream of integrins and receptor-type kinases that plays an important role in cytoskeleton dynamics, in cell adhesion, migration, proliferation, apoptosis, mitosis, and in vesicle-mediated transport processes (PubMed:11896197, PubMed:30290153). Can directly phosphorylate BAD and protects cells against apoptosis. Activated by interaction with CDC42 and RAC1. Functions as GTPase effector that links the Rho-related GTPases CDC42 and RAC1 to the
   5964..6680    -  CDS            YPet: YPet is a basic (constitutively fluorescent) yellow fluorescent protein published in 2005, derived from Aequorea victoria. It has moderate acid sensitivity.
   6799..6837    -  promoter       minimal CMV promoter: human cytomegalovirus (CMV) immediate early promoter
   6842..6859    -  misc_feature   MCS (fragment): pUC18/19 multiple cloning site
   6870..7140    -  protein_bind   tetracycline response element: contains seven copies of the tetracycline operator tetO tetracycline repressor TetR
   7181..7597    -  CDS            gag (truncated): truncated Moloney murine leukemia virus (MMLV) gag gene lacking the start codon
   7664..7938    -  misc_feature   MESV Ψ (fragment): packaging signal of murine embryonic stem cell virus
   8062..8531    -  LTR            LTR: long terminal repeat from Moloney murine leukemia virus
   8562..8666    +  promoter       AmpR promoter: bla
   8667..9527    +  CDS            AmpR: β-lactamase; bla; confers resistance to ampicillin, carbenicillin, and related antibiotics
>Addgene plasmid #241371 | pBabe-Tre-Rac1-P29S (FLARE) | addgene full sequence | sequence record 482294 | Addgene NGS Result
TTGAGATCCTTTTTTTCTGCGCGTAATCTGCTGCTTGCAAACAAAAAAACCACCGCTACCAGCGGTGGTT
TGTTTGCCGGATCAAGAGCTACCAACTCTTTTTCCGAAGGTAACTGGCTTCAGCAGAGCGCAGATACCAA
ATACTGTTCTTCTAGTGTAGCCGTAGTTAGGCCACCACTTCAAGAACTCTGTAGCACCGCCTACATACCT
CGCTCTGCTAATCCTGTTACCAGTGGCTGCTGCCAGTGGCGATAAGTCGTGTCTTACCGGGTTGGACTCA
AGACGATAGTTACCGGATAAGGCGCAGCGGTCGGGCTGAACGGGGGGTTCGTGCACACAGCCCAGCTTGG
AGCGAACGACCTACACCGAACTGAGATACCTACAGCGTGAGCTATGAGAAAGCGCCACGCTTCCCGAAGG
GAGAAAGGCGGACAGGTATCCGGTAAGCGGCAGGGTCGGAACAGGAGAGCGCACGAGGGAGCTTCCAGGG
GGAAACGCCTGGTATCTTTATAGTCCTGTCGGGTTTCGCCACCTCTGACTTGAGCGTCGATTTTTGTGAT
GCTCGTCAGGGGGGCGGAGCCTATGGAAAAACGCCAGCAACGCGGCCTTTTTACGGTTCCTGGCCTTTTG
CTGGCCTTTTGCTCACATGTTCTTTCCTGCGTTATCCCCTGATTCTGTGGATAACCGTATTACCGCCTTT
GAGTGAGCTGATACCGCTCGCCGCAGCCGAACGACCGAGCGCAGCGAGTCAGTGAGCGAGGAAGCGGAAG
AGCGCCCAATACGCAAACCGCCTCTCCCCGCGCGTTGGCCGATTCATTAATGCAACTATGGCCATTTAAT
GTAAATACTTAAGAAAAAAAACCAAATTAATTTTGATACATGCTGCATGTGAAAGACCCCCGCTGACGGG
TAGTCAATCACTCAGAGGAGACCCTCCCAAGGAACAGCGAGACCACAAGTCGGATGCAACTGCAAGAGGG
TTTATTGGATACACGGGTACCCGGGCGACTCAGTCAATCGGAGGACTGGCGCCCCGAGTGAGGGGTTGTG
GGCTCAGGGATCTCCTACCTTGATCTGAACTTCTCTATTCTCAGTTATGTATTTTTCCATGCCTTGCAAA
ATGGCGTTACTTAAGCTAGCTTGCCAAACCTACAGGTGGGGTCTTTCATTCCCCCCTTTTTCTGGAGACT
AAATAAAATCTTTTATTTTATCGATCACATAGCGTAAAAGGAGCAACATAGTTAAGAATACGATATCTTG
GATCGATCACATAGCGTAAAAGGAGCAACATAGTTAAGAATACGATATCTTGGATCGATCCTTACTTAGT
TACCCGGGGAGCATGTCAAGGTCAAAATCGTCAAGAGCGTCAGCAGGCAGCATATCAAGGTCAAAGTCGT
CAAGGGCATCGGCTGGGAGCATGTCTAAGTCAAAATCGTCAAGGGCGTCGGTCGGCCCGCCGCTTTCGCA
CTTTAGCTGTTTCTCCAGGCCACATATGATTAGTTCCAGGCCGAAAAGGAAGGCAGGTTCGGCTCCCTGC
CGGTCGAACAGCTCAATTGCTTGTCTCAGAAGTGGGGGCATAGAATCGGTGGTAGGTGTCTCTCTTTCCT
CTTTTGCTACTTGATGCTCCTGTTCCTCCAATACGCAGCCCAGTGTAAAGTGGCCCACGGCGGACAGAGC
GTACAGTGCGTTCTCCAGGGAGAAGCCTTGCTGACACAGGAACGCGAGCTGATTTTCCAGGGTTTCGTAC
TGTTTCTCTGTTGGGCGGGTGCCGAGATGCACTTTAGCCCCGTCGCGATGTGAGAGGAGAGCACAGCGGT
ATGACTTGGCGTTGTTCCGCAGAAAGTCTTGCCATGACTCGCCTTCCAGGGGGCAGAAGTGGGTATGATG
CCTGTCCAGCATCTCGATTGGCAGGGCATCGAGCAGGGCCCGCTTGTTCTTCACGTGCCAGTACAGGGTA
GGCTGCTCAACTCCCAGCTTTTGAGCGAGTTTCCTTGTCGTCAGGCCTTCGATACCGACACCATTGAGTA
ATTCCAGAGCTCCGTTTATGACTTTGCTCTTGTCCAGTCTAGACATTGGACCAGGGTTTTCTTCAACATC
ACCACAAGTGAGGAGAGAACCTCTACCTTCGGCACCGGGCTTGCGGGTCATGCACCAGGTGCGCGGTCCT
TCGGGCACCTCGACGTCGGCGGTGACGGTGAAGCCGAGCCGCTCGTAGAAGGGGAGGTTGCGGGGCGCGG
AGGTCTCCAGGAAGGCGGGCACCCCGGCGCGCTCGGCCGCCTCCACTCCGGGGAGCACGACGGCGCTGCC
CAGACCCTTGCCCTGGTGGTCGGGCGAGACGCCGACGGTGGCCAGGAACCACGCGGGCTCCTTGGGCCGG
TGCGGCGCCAGGAGGCCTTCCATCTGTTGCTGCGCGGCCAGCCGGGAACCGCTCAACTCGGCCATGCGCG
GGCCGATCTCGGCGAACACCGCCCCCGCTTCGACGCTCTCCGGCGTGGTCCAGACCGCCACCGCGGCGCC
GTCGTCCGCGACCCACACCTTGCCGATGTCGAGCCCGACGCGCGTGAGGAAGAGTTCTTGCAGCTCGGTG
ACCCGCTCGATGTGGCGGTCCGGATCGACGGTGTGGCGCGTGGCGGGGTAGTCGGCGAACGCGGCGGCGA
GGGTGCGTACGGCCCTGGGGACGTCGTCGCGGGTGGCGAGGCGCACCGTGGGCTTGTACTCGGTCATGGT
GAATTGCTGGGGAGAGAGGTCGGTGATTCGGTCAACGAGGGAGCCGACTGCCGACGTGCGCTCCGGAGGC
TTGCAGAATGCGGAACACCGCGCGGGCAGGAACAGGGCCCACACTACCGCCCCACACCCCGCCTCCAGCA
CCGCCCCTTCCCGGCCGCTGCTCTCGGCGCGCCCTGCTGAGCAGCCGCTATTGGCCACAGCCCATCGCGG
TCGGCGCGCTGCCATTGCTCCCTGGCGCTGTCCGTCTGCGAGGGTACTAGTGAGACGTGCGGCTTCCGTT
TGTCACGTCCGGCACGCCGCGAACCGCAAGGAACCTTCCCGACTTAGGGGCGGAGCAGGAAGCGTCGCCG
GGGGGCCCACAAGGGTAGCGGCGAAGATCCGGGTGACGCTGCGAACGGACGTGAAGAATGTGCGAGACCC
AGGGTCGGCGCCGCTGCGTTTCCCGGAACCACGCCCAGAGCAGCCGCGTCCCTGCGCAAACCCAGGGCTG
CCTTGGAAAAGGCGCAACCCCAACCCCGGATCCTTAGTGGTGGTGGTGGTGGTGGACCGGTTCATTACTA
AACCACTTTGTACAAGAAAGCTGGGTATTATTCAAGGTCATCGTGATGCTGAGAAGTTTCGTTGATAACC
TGTCCATCTCTAGTTTCAACCGTCTTAATCAGAAGTGTCCTTTTTGAGTGGGTATCAACCAGAGGGAGTG
AATCCAGATTAGTTTCCCTCAGGTTCAGGGAGGAAAAGTTTGGAAGAGGCAGAGAAATCCTGCTCTCCTC
GCCTTCCAGCAGCTTCCTGTAGGTGGCAATCTCAATGTCAAGGGCCATCTTAACATTGAGCAGGTCTTGG
TATTCACGAAGGTGACGAGCCATTTCCTCCTTCATATTCTGAATCTCATCCTGCAGACTGGCTGTGTATA
AGAAGCTTATTGGCTGCAGGTCGAAAGGCCCGGAGATGAGGAAGAGGAGAACAGCGCGGCAGACGTGCGC
TTTTGAAGCGTGCAGAATGCCGGGCCTCCGGAGGACCTTCGGGCGCCCGCCCCGCCCCTGAGCCCGCCCC
TGAGCCCGCCCCCGGACCCACCCCTTCCCAGCCTCTGAGCCCAGAAAGCGAAGGAGCAAAGCTGCTATTG
GCCGCTGCCCCAAAGGCCTACCCGCTTCCATTGCTCAGCGGTGCTGTCCATCTGCACGAGACTAGTGAGA
CGTGCTACTTCCATTTGTCACGTCCTGCACGACGCGAGCTGCGGGGCGGGGGGGAACTTCCTGACTAGGG
GAGGAGTAGAAGGTGGCGCGAAGGGGCCACCAAAGAACGGAGCCGGTTGGCGCCTACCGGTGGATGTGGA
ATGTGTGCGAGGCCAGAGGCCACTTGTGTAGCGCCAAGTGCCCAGCGGGGCTGCTAAAGCGCATGCTCCA
GACTGCCTTGGGAAAAGCGCCTCCCCTACCCGGTAGAATTGACCTGCAGGGGCCCTCGACAAATTGTTAT
CCGCTCACAATTCCACACTCGAGTCACAACAGCAGGCATTTTCTCTTCCTCTTCTTCACGGGAGGCGGGC
AGAGGACTGCTCGGATCGCTTCGTCAAACACTGTCTTGAGGCCTCGCTGTGTGAGCGCCGAGCACTCCAG
GTATTTTACGGCACCAATCTCCTTAGCCATGGCTAGACCCTGCGGATAGGTGATGGGAGTCAGCTTCTTC
TCCTTCAGTTTCTCGATCGTGTCTTTATCATCCCTAAGATCAAGTTTAGTTCCCACTAGGATGATGGGAG
TGTTGGGACAGTGGTGCCGCACCTCAGGATACCACTTTGCACGGACATTTTCAAATGATGCAGGACTCAC
AAGGGAAAAGCAAATTAAGAACACATCTGTTTGCGGATAGGATAGGGGGCGTAATCTGTCATAATCTTCT
TGTCCAGCTGTATCCCATAAGCCCAGATTCACCGGTTTTCCATCTACCATAACATTGGCAGAATAATTGT
CAAAGACAGTAGGGATATATTCTCCAGAAAATGCATTGGTTGTGTAACTGATCAGTAGGCAAGTTTTACC
TACAGCTCCGTCTCCCACCACCACACACTTGATGGCCTGCATGGATCCGAGCTCAGATCTGAGTCCGGAC
TTGTACAGCTCGTCCATGCCGAGAGTGATCCCGGCGGCGGTCACGAACTCCAGCAGGACCATGTGATCGC
GCTTCTCGTTGGGGTCTTTGCTCAGTGCGGACTGGGTGCTCAGGTAGTGGTTGTCGGGCAGCAGCACGGG
GCCGTCGCCGATGGGGGTGTTCTGCTGGTAGTGGTCGGCGAGCTGCACGCTGCCGTCCTCGATGTTGCAG
TTGAGGCCGAAGTTGGCCTTGATGCCGTTCTTCTGCTTGTCGGCGGTGATATAGACGTTGCCGTGGATGG
CGTTGTACTCCAGCTTGTGCCCCAGGATGTTGCCGTCCTCCTTGAAGTCGATGCCCTTCAGCTCGATGCG
GTTCACCAGGGTGTCGCCCTCGAACTTCACCTCGGCGCGGGTCTTGTAGTTGCCGTCGTCCTTGAAGAAG
ATGGTGCGCTCCTGGACGTAGCCTTCGGGCATGGCGGACTTGAAGAAGTCGTGCTGCTTCATGTGGTCGG
GGTAGCGGGCGAAGCACTGCACGCCCCAGGACAGGGTGGTCACGAGGGTGGGCCAGGGCACGGGCAGCTT
GCCGGTGGTGCAGATGAACTTCAGGGTCAGCTTGCCGTAGGTGGCATCGCCCTCGCCCTCGCCGGACACG
CTGAACTTGTGGCCGTTTACGTCGCCGTCCAGCTCGACCAGGATGGGCACCACCCCGGTGAACAGCTCCT
CGCCCTTGCTCACGCTAGCAGGTCCAGGGTTCTCCTCCACGTCTCCAGCCTGCTTCAGCAGGCTGAAGTT
AGTAGCTCCGCTTCCTGGGCCAGGATTCTCCTCGACGTCACCGCATGTTAGCAGACTTCCTCTGCCCTCT
CCACTGCCATTAATTTTCTGGCTGTTGGATGTCTTCTTCGAGTTGTAAAACTCCAACACATCCAGAACAG
CCTGCGGGTTTTTCTTCTGCTCCGACTTAGTGATATTTGATGTCTGAAGCAAGCGGGCCCACTGCTCTGG
CATTCCCGTAAACTCCCCTGTGACAGCATCAAAACCGACATGAATTGTGTGTTCAAAATCTGAAGGGAGA
GAAATCTCTGGCCGCTCTTTCTCTTTCTTTTTATTTGTTTTATCTCCAGGTAAAATGGATCCGAGCTCAG
ATCTGAGTCCGGACTTGTACAGCTCGTCCATGCCCTCGGTGATGCCGGCGGCGGTCAGGAACTCCAGCAG
CACCATGTGGTCCCGCTTCTCGTTGGGGTCCTTGAACAGGGCGCTCTGGTAGCTCAGGTAGTGGTTGTCG
GGCAGCAGCACGGGGCCGTCGCCGATGGGGGTGTTCTGCTGGTAGTGGTCGGCCAGCTGCACGCCGCCGT
CCTCGATGTTGTGCCGGATCTTGAAGTTGGCCTTGATGCCGTTCTTCTGCTTGTCGGCGGTGATGTACAC
GTTGTGGCTGTTGTAGTTGTACTCCAGCTTGTGGCCCAGGATGTTGCCGTCCTCCTTGAAGTCGATGCCC
TTCAGCTCGATCCGGTTCACCAGGGTGTCGCCCTCGAACTTCACCTCGGCCCGGGTCTTGTAGTTGCCGT
CGTCCTTGAAGAAGATGGTCCGCTCCTGCACGTAGCCCTCGGGCATGGCGCTCTTGAAGAAGTCGTGCTG
CTTCATGTGGTCGGGGTACCGGGCGAAGCACTGCACGCCGTAGCCCAGGGTGGTCACCAGGGTGGGCCAG
GGCACGGGCAGCTTGCCGGTGGTGCACAGCAGCTTCAGGGTCAGCTTGCCGTAGGTGGCGTCGCCCTCGC
CCTCGCCGCTCACGCTGAACTTGTGGCCGTTCACGTCGCCGTCCAGCTCCACCAGGATGGGCACCACGCC
GGTGAACAGCTCTTCGCCCTTGCTCACCATGGTGGCGAATTCACTTTACGGATCTGGGGCCGCGGAGGCT
GGATCGGTCCCGGTGTCTTCTATGGAGGTCAAAACAGCGTGGATGGCGTCTCCAGGCGATCTGACGGTTC
ACTAAACGAGCTCTGCTTATATAGGCCTCCCACCGTACACGCCTACCTCGACCCGGGTACCGAGCTCGAC
TTTCACTTTTCTCTATCACTGATAGGGAGTGGTAAACTCGACTTTCACTTTTCTCTATCACTGATAGGGA
GTGGTAAACTCGACTTTCACTTTTCTCTATCACTGATAGGGAGTGGTAAACTCGACTTTCACTTTTCTCT
ATCACTGATAGGGAGTGGTAAACTCGACTTTCACTTTTCTCTATCACTGATAGGGAGTGGTAAACTCGAC
TTTCACTTTTCTCTATCACTGATAGGGAGTGGTAAACTCGACTTTCACTTTTCTCTATCACTGATAGGGA
GTGGTAAACTCGACGACGAAAGGGCCTCGTGGATCCGGCCGGCGCCTAGAGAAGGAGTGAGGGCTGGATA
AAGGGAGGATCGAGGCGGGGTCGAACGAGGAGGTTCAAGGGGGAGAGACGGGGCGGATGGAGGAAGAGGA
GGCGGAGGCTTAGGGTGTACAAAGGGCTTGACCCAGGGAGGGGGGTCAAAAGCCAAGGCTTCCCAGGTCA
CGATGTAGGGGACCTGGTCTGGGTGTCCATGCGGGCCAGGTGAAAAGACCTTGATCTTAACCTGGGTGAT
GAGGTCTCGGTTAAAGGTGCCGTCTCGCGGCCATCCGACGTTAAAGGTTGGCCATTCTGCAGAGCAGAAG
GTAACCCAACGTCTCTTCTTGACATCTACCGACTGGTTGTGAGCGATCCGCTCGACATCTTTCCAGTGAC
CTAAGGTCAAACTTAAGGGAGTGGTAACAGTCTGGCCCTAATTTTCAGACAAATACAGAAACACAGTCAG
ACAGAGACAACACAGAACGATGCTGCAGCGCTGCAGCAGACAAGACGCGCGGCTTCGGTTCCAAACCGAA
AGCAAAAATTCAGACGGAGGCGGGAACTGTTTTAGGTTCTCGTCTCCTACCAGAACCACATATCCTGACG
GGGTCGGATTCCACATCGACTCCCTTCCTCAGGTCGGGCCACAAAAACGGCCCCCAAAGTCCCTGGGACG
TCTCCCAGGGTTGCGGCCGGGTGTTCAGAACTCGTCAGTTCCACCACGGGTCCGCCAGATACAGAGCTAG
TTAGCTAACTAGTACCGACGCAGGCGCATAAAATCAGTCATAGACACTAGACAATCGGACAGACACAGAT
AAGTTGCTGGCCAGCTTGCCTCCCGGTGGTGGGTCGGTGGTCCCTGGGCAGGGGTCTCCCGATCCCGGAC
GAGCCCCCAAATGAAAGACCCCCGCTGACGGGTAGTCAATCACTCAGAGGAGACCCTCCCAAGGAACAGC
GAGACCACAAGTCGGATGCAACTGCAAGAGGGTTTATTGGATACACGGGTACCCGGGCGACTCAGTCAAT
CGGAGGACTGGCGCCCCGAGTGAGGGGTTGTGGGCTCTTTTATTGAGCTCGGGGAGCAGAAGCGCGCGAA
CAGAAGCGAGAAGCGAACTGATTGGTTAGTTCAAATAAGGCACAGGGTCATTTCAGGTCCTTGGGGCACC
CTGGAAACATCTGATGGTTCTCTAGAAACTGCTGAGGGCTGGACCGCATCTGGGGACCATCTGTTCTTGG
CCCTGAGCCGGGGCAGGAACTGCTTACCACAGATATCCTGTTTGGCCCATATTCAGCTGTTCCATCTGTT
CTTGGCCCTGAGCCGGGGCAGGAACTGCTTACCACAGATATCCTGTTTGGCCCATATTCAGGCTGCAGGT
GGCACTTTTCGGGGAAATGTGCGCGGAACCCCTATTTGTTTATTTTTCTAAATACATTCAAATATGTATC
CGCTCATGAGACAATAACCCTGATAAATGCTTCAATAATATTGAAAAAGGAAGAGTATGAGTATTCAACA
TTTCCGTGTCGCCCTTATTCCCTTTTTTGCGGCATTTTGCCTTCCTGTTTTTGCTCACCCAGAAACGCTG
GTGAAAGTAAAAGATGCTGAAGATCAGTTGGGTGCACGAGTGGGTTACATCGAACTGGATCTCAACAGCG
GTAAGATCCTTGAGAGTTTTCGCCCCGAAGAACGTTTTCCAATGATGAGCACTTTTAAAGTTCTGCTATG
TGGCGCGGTATTATCCCGTATTGACGCCGGGCAAGAGCAACTCGGTCGCCGCATACACTATTCTCAGAAT
GACTTGGTTGAGTACTCACCAGTCACAGAAAAGCATCTTACGGATGGCATGACAGTAAGAGAATTATGCA
GTGCTGCCATAACCATGAGTGATAACACTGCGGCCAACTTACTTCTGACAACGATCGGAGGACCGAAGGA
GCTAACCGCTTTTTTGCACAACATGGGGGATCATGTAACTCGCCTTGATCGTTGGGAACCGGAGCTGAAT
GAAGCCATACCAAACGACGAGCGTGACACCACGATGCCTGTAGCAATGGCAACAACGTTGCGCAAACTAT
TAACTGGCGAACTACTTACTCTAGCTTCCCGGCAACAATTAATAGACTGGATGGAGGCGGATAAAGTTGC
AGGACCACTTCTGCGCTCGGCCCTTCCGGCTGGCTGGTTTATTGCTGATAAATCTGGAGCCGGTGAGCGT
GGGTCTCGCGGTATCATTGCAGCACTGGGGCCAGATGGTAAGCCCTCCCGTATCGTAGTTATCTACACGA
CGGGGAGTCAGGCAACTATGGATGAACGAAATAGACAGATCGCTGAGATAGGTGCCTCACTGATTAAGCA
TTGGTAACTGTCAGACCAAGTTTACTCATATATACTTTAGATTGATTTGCGGCCGCAAAAGGATCTAGGT
GAAGATCCTTTTTGATAATCTCATGACCAAAATCCCTTAACGTGAGTTTTCGTTCCACTGAGCGTCAGAC
CCCGTAGAAAAGATCAAAGGATCTTC
